>Addgene plasmid #23136 | pHR'CMVGFP_hRIF1(1355-2446)IREShygro | depositor full sequence | sequence record 10569 | Author sequence
ACTGGAAGGGCTAATTCACTCCCAACGAAGACAAGATCTGCTTTTTGCTTGTACTGGGTCTCTCTGGTTA
GACCAGATCTGAGCCTGGGAGCTCTCTGGCTAACTAGGGAACCCACTGCTTAAGCCTCAATAAAGCTTGC
CTTGAGTGCTTCAAGTAGTGTGTGCCCGTCTGTTGTGTGACTCTGGTAACTAGAGATCCCTCAGACCCTT
TTAGTCAGTGTGGAAAATCTCTAGCAGCATCTAGAATTAATTCCGTGTATTCTATAGTGTCACCTAAATC
GTATGTGTATGATACATAAGGTTATGTATTAATTGTAGCCGCGTTCTAACGACAATATGTACAAGCCTAA
TTGTGTAGCATCTGGCTTACTGAAGCAGACCCTATCATCTCTCTCGTAAACTGCCGTCAGAGTCGGTTTG
GTTGGACGAACCTTCTGAGTTTCTGGTAACGCCGTCCCGCACCCGGAAATGGTCAGCGAACCAATCAGCA
GGGTCATCGCTAGCCAGATCCTCTACGCCGGACGCATCGTGGCCGGCATCACCGGCGCCACAGGTGCGGT
TGCTGGCGCCTATATCGCCGACATCACCGATGGGGAAGATCGGGCTCGCCACTTCGGGCTCATGAGCGCT
TGTTTCGGCGTGGGTATGGTGGCAGGCCCCGTGGCCGGGGGACTGTTGGGCGCCATCTCCTTGCATGCAC
CATTCCTTGCGGCGGCGGTGCTCAACGGCCTCAACCTACTACTGGGCTGCTTCCTAATGCAGGAGTCGCA
TAAGGGAGAGCGTCGAATGGTGCACTCTCAGTACAATCTGCTCTGATGCCGCATAGTTAAGCCAGCCCCG
ACACCCGCCAACACCCGCTGACGCGCCCTGACGGGCTTGTCTGCTCCCGGCATCCGCTTACAGACAAGCT
GTGACCGTCTCCGGGAGCTGCATGTGTCAGAGGTTTTCACCGTCATCACCGAAACGCGCGAGACGAAAGG
GCCTCGTGATACGCCTATTTTTATAGGTTAATGTCATGATAATAATGGTTTCTTAGACGTCAGGTGGCAC
TTTTCGGGGAAATGTGCGCGGAACCCCTATTTGTTTATTTTTCTAAATACATTCAAATATGTATCCGCTC
ATGAGACAATAACCCTGATAAATGCTTCAATAATATTGAAAAAGGAAGAGTATGAGTATTCAACATTTCC
GTGTCGCCCTTATTCCCTTTTTTGCGGCATTTTGCCTTCCTGTTTTTGCTCACCCAGAAACGCTGGTGAA
AGTAAAAGATGCTGAAGATCAGTTGGGTGCACGAGTGGGTTACATCGAACTGGATCTCAACAGCGGTAAG
ATCCTTGAGAGTTTTCGCCCCGAAGAACGTTTTCCAATGATGAGCACTTTTAAAGTTCTGCTATGTGGCG
CGGTATTATCCCGTATTGACGCCGGGCAAGAGCAACTCGGTCGCCGCATACACTATTCTCAGAATGACTT
GGTTGAGTACTCACCAGTCACAGAAAAGCATCTTACGGATGGCATGACAGTAAGAGAATTATGCAGTGCT
GCCATAACCATGAGTGATAACACTGCGGCCAACTTACTTCTGACAACGATCGGAGGACCGAAGGAGCTAA
CCGCTTTTTTGCACAACATGGGGGATCATGTAACTCGCCTTGATCGTTGGGAACCGGAGCTGAATGAAGC
CATACCAAACGACGAGCGTGACACCACGATGCCTGTAGCAATGGCAACAACGTTGCGCAAACTATTAACT
GGCGAACTACTTACTCTAGCTTCCCGGCAACAATTAATAGACTGGATGGAGGCGGATAAAGTTGCAGGAC
CACTTCTGCGCTCGGCCCTTCCGGCTGGCTGGTTTATTGCTGATAAATCTGGAGCCGGTGAGCGTGGGTC
TCGCGGTATCATTGCAGCACTGGGGCCAGATGGTAAGCCCTCCCGTATCGTAGTTATCTACACGACGGGG
AGTCAGGCAACTATGGATGAACGAAATAGACAGATCGCTGAGATAGGTGCCTCACTGATTAAGCATTGGT
AACTGTCAGACCAAGTTTACTCATATATACTTTAGATTGATTTAAAACTTCATTTTTAATTTAAAAGGAT
CTAGGTGAAGATCCTTTTTGATAATCTCATGACCAAAATCCCTTAACGTGAGTTTTCGTTCCACTGAGCG
TCAGACCCCGTAGAAAAGATCAAAGGATCTTCTTGAGATCCTTTTTTTCTGCGCGTAATCTGCTGCTTGC
AAACAAAAAAACCACCGCTACCAGCGGTGGTTTGTTTGCCGGATCAAGAGCTACCAACTCTTTTTCCGAA
GGTAACTGGCTTCAGCAGAGCGCAGATACCAAATACTGTCCTTCTAGTGTAGCCGTAGTTAGGCCACCAC
TTCAAGAACTCTGTAGCACCGCCTACATACCTCGCTCTGCTAATCCTGTTACCAGTGGCTGCTGCCAGTG
GCGATAAGTCGTGTCTTACCGGGTTGGACTCAAGACGATAGTTACCGGATAAGGCGCAGCGGTCGGGCTG
AACGGGGGGTTCGTGCACACAGCCCAGCTTGGAGCGAACGACCTACACCGAACTGAGATACCTACAGCGT
GAGCATTGAGAAAGCGCCACGCTTCCCGAAGGGAGAAAGGCGGACAGGTATCCGGTAAGCGGCAGGGTCG
GAACAGGAGAGCGCACGAGGGAGCTTCCAGGGGGAAACGCCTGGTATCTTTATAGTCCTGTCGGGTTTCG
CCACCTCTGACTTGAGCGTCGATTTTTGTGATGCTCGTCAGGGGGGCGGAGCCTATGGAAAAACGCCAGC
AACGCGGCCTTTTTACGGTTCCTGGCCTTTTGCTGGCCTTTTGCTCACATGTTCTTTCCTGCGTTATCCC
CTGATTCTGTGGATAACCGTATTACCGCCTTTGAGTGAGCTGATACCGCTCGCCGCAGCCGAACGACCGA
GCGCAGCGAGTCAGTGAGCGAGGAAGCGGAAGAGCGCCCAATACGCAAACCGCCTCTCCCCGCGCGTTGG
CCGATTCATTAATGCAGCTGTGGAATGTGTGTCAGTTAGGGTGTGGAAAGTCCCCAGGCTCCCCAGCAGG
CAGAAGTATGCAAAGCATGCATCTCAATTAGTCAGCAACCAGGTGTGGAAAGTCCCCAGGCTCCCCAGCA
GGCAGAAGTATGCAAAGCATGCATCTCAATTAGTCAGCAACCATAGTCCCGCCCCTAACTCCGCCCATCC
CGCCCCTAACTCCGCCCAGTTCCGCCCATTCTCCGCCCCATGGCTGACTAATTTTTTTTATTTATGCAGA
GGCCGAGGCCGCCTCGGCCTCTGAGCTATTCCAGAAGTAGTGAGGAGGCTTTTTTGGAGGCCTAGGCTTT
TGCAAAAAGCTTGGACACAAGACAGGCTTGCGAGATATGTTTGAGAATACCACTTTATCCCGCGTCAGGG
AGAGGCAGTGCGTAAAAAGACGCGGACTCATGTGAAATACTGGTTTTTAGTGCGCCAGATCTCTATAATC
TCGCGCAACCTATTTTCCCCTCGAACACTTTTTAAGCCGTAGATAAACAGGCTGGGACACTTCACATGAG
CGAAAAATACATCGTCACCTGGGACATGTTGCAGATCCATGCACGTAAACTCGCAAGCCGACTGATGCCT
TCTGAACAATGGAAAGGCATTATTGCCGTAAGCCGTGGCGGTCTGTACCGGGTGCGTTACTGGCGCGTGA
ACTGGGTATTCGTCATGTCGATACCGTTTGTATTTCCAGCTACGATCACGACAACCAGCGCGAGCTTAAA
GTGCTGAAACGCGCAGAAGGCGATGGCGAAGGCTTCATCGTTATTGATGACCTGGTGGATACCGGTGGTA
CTGCGGTTGCGATTCGTGAAATGTATCCAAAAGCGCACTTTGTCACCATCTTCGCAAAACCGGCTGGTCG
TCCGCTGGTTGATGACTATGTTGTTGATATCCCGCAAGATACCTGGATTGAACAGCCGTGGGATATGGGC
GTCGTATTCGTCCCGCCAATCTCCGGTCGCTAATCTTTTCAACGCCTGGCACTGCCGGGCGTTGTTCTTT
TTAACTTCAGGCGGGTTACAATAGTTTCCAGTAAGTATTCTGGAGGCTGCATCCATGACACAGGCAAACC
TGAGCGAAACCCTGTTCAAACCCCGCTTTAAACATCCTGAAACCTCGACGCTAGTCCGCCGCTTTAATCA
CGGCGCACAACCGCCTGTGCAGTCGGCCCTTGATGGTAAAACCATCCCTCACTGGTATCGCATGATTAAC
CGTCTGATGTGGATCTGGCGCGGCATTGACCCACGCGAAATCCTCGACGTCCAGGCACGTATTGTGATGA
GCGATGCCGAACGTACCGACGATGATTTATACGATACGGTGATTGGCTACCGTGGCGGCAACTGGATTTA
TGAGTGGGCCCCGGATCTTTGTGAAGGAACCTTACTTCTGTGGTGTGACATAATTGGACAAACTACCTAC
AGAGATTTAAAGCTCTAAGGTAAATATAAAATTTTTAAGTGTATAATGTGTTAAACTACTGATTCTAATT
GTTTGTGTATTTTAGATTCCAACCTATGGAACTGATGAATGGGAGCAGTGGTGGAATGCCTTTAATGAGG
AAAACCTGTTTTGCTCAGAAGAAATGCCATCTAGTGATGATGAGGCTACTGCTGACTCTCAACATTCTAC
TCCTCCAAAAAAGAAGAGAAAGGTAGAAGACCCCAAGGACTTTCCTTCAGAATTGCTAAGTTTTTTGAGT
CATGCTGTGTTTAGTAATAGAACTCTTGCTTGCTTTGCTATTTACACCACAAAGGAAAAAGCTGCACTGC
TATACAAGAAAATTATGGAAAAATATTCTGTAACCTTTATAAGTAGGCATAACAGTTATAATCATAACAT
ACTGTTTTTTCTTACTCCACACAGGCATAGAGTGTCTGCTATTAATAACTATGCTCAAAAATTGTGTACC
TTTAGCTTTTTAATTTGTAAAGGGGTTAATAAGGAATATTTGATGTATAGTGCCTTGACTAGAGATCATA
ATCAGCCATACCACATTTGTAGAGGTTTTACTTGCTTTAAAAAACCTCCCACACCTCCCCCTGAACCTGA
AACATAAAATGAATGCAATTGTTGTTGTTAACTTGTTTATTGCAGCTTATAATGGTTACAAATAAAGCAA
TAGCATCACAAATTTCACAAATAAAGCATTTTTTTCACTGCATTCTAGTTGTGGTTTGTCCAAACTCATC
AATGTATCTTATCATGTCTGGATCAACTGGATAACTCAAGCTAACCAAAATCATCCCAAACTTCCCACCC
CATACCCTATTACCACTGCCAATTACCTAGTGGTTTCATTTACTCTAAACCTGTGATTCCTCTGAATTAT
TTTCATTTTAAAGAAATTGTATTTGTTAAATATGTACTACAAACTTAGTAGTTGGAAGGGCTAATTCACT
CCCAAAGAAGACAAGATATCCTTGATCTGTGGATCTACCACACACAAGGCTACTTCCCTGATTAGCAGAA
CTACACACCAGGGCCAGGGGTCAGATATCCACTGACCTTTGGATGGTGCTACAAGCTAGTACCAGTTGAG
CCAGATAAGGTAGAAGAGGCCAATAAAGGAGAGAACACCAGCTTGTTACACCCTGTGAGCCTGCATGGGA
TGGATGACCCGGAGAGAGAAGTGTTAGAGTGGAGGTTTGACAGCCGCCTAGCATTTCATCACGTGGCCCG
AGAGCTGCATCCGGAGTACTTCAAGAACTGCTGATATCGAGCTTGCTACAAGGGACTTTCCGCTGGGGAC
TTTCCAGGGAGGCGTGGCCTGGGCGGGACTGGGGAGTGGCGAGCCCTCAGATCCTGCATATAAGCAGCTG
CTTTTTGCCTGTACTGGGTCTCTCTGGTTAGACCAGATCTGAGCCTGGGAGCTCTCTGGCTAACTAGGGA
ACCCACTGCTTAAGCCTCAATAAAGCTTGCCTTGAGTGCTTCAAGTAGTGTGTGCCCGTCTGTTGTGTGA
CTCTGGTAACTAGAGATCCCTCAGACCCTTTTAGTCAGTGTGGAAAATCTCTAGCAGTGGCGCCCGAACA
GGGACTTGAAAGCGAAAGGGAAACCAGAGGAGCTCTCTCGACGCAGGACTCGGCTTGCTGAAGCGCGCAC
GGCAAGAGGCGAGGGGCGGCGACTGGTGAGTACGCCAAAAATTTTGACTAGCGGAGGCTAGAAGGAGAGA
GATGGGTGCGAGAGCGTCAGTATTAAGCGGGGGAGAATTAGATCGCGATGGGAAAAAATTCGGTTAAGGC
CAGGGGGAAAGAAAAAATATAAATTAAAACATATAGTATGGGCAAGCAGGGAGCTAGAACGATTCGCAGT
TAATCCTGGCCTGTTAGAAACATCAGAAGGCTGTAGACAAATACTGGGACAGCTACAACCATCCCTTCAG
ACAGGATCAGAAGAACTTAGATCATTATATAATACAGTAGCAACCCTCTATTGTGTGCATCAAAGGATAG
AGATAAAAGACACCAAGGAAGCTTTAGACAAGATAGAGGAAGAGCAAAACAAAAGTAAGACCACCGCACA
GCAAGCGGCCGCTGATCTTCAGACCTGGAGGAGGAGATATGAGGGACAATTGGAGAAGTGAATTATATAA
ATATAAAGTAGTAAAAATTGAACCATTAGGAGTAGCACCCACCAAGGCAAAGAGAAGAGTGGTGCAGAGA
GAAAAAAGAGCAGTGGGAATAGGAGCTTTGTTCCTTGGGTTCTTGGGAGCAGCAGGAAGCACTATGGGCG
CAGCGTCAATGACGCTGACGGTACAGGCCAGACAATTATTGTCTGGTATAGTGCAGCAGCAGAACAATTT
GCTGAGGGCTATTGAGGCGCAACAGCATCTGTTGCAACTCACAGTCTGGGGCATCAAGCAGCTCCAGGCA
AGAATCCTGGCTGTGGAAAGATACCTAAAGGATCAACAGCTCCTGGGGATTTGGGGTTGCTCTGGAAAAC
TCATTTGCACCACTGCTGTGCCTTGGAATGCTAGTTGGAGTAATAAATCTCTGGAACAGATTTGGAATCA
CACGACCTGGATGGAGTGGGACAGAGAAATTAACAATTACACAAGCTTAATACACTCCTTAATTGAAGAA
TCGCAAAACCAGCAAGAAAAGAATGAACAAGAATTATTGGAATTAGATAAATGGGCAAGTTTGTGGAATT
GGTTTAACATAACAAATTGGCTGTGGTATATAAAATTATTCATAATGATAGTAGGAGGCTTGGTAGGTTT
AAGAATAGTTTTTGCTGTACTTTCTATAGTGAATAGAGTTAGGCAGGGATATTCACCATTATCGTTTCAG
ACCCACCTCCCAACCCCGAGGGGACCCGACAGGCCCGAAGGAATAGAAGAAGAAGGTGGAGAGAGAGACA
GAGACAGATCCATTCGATTAGTGAACGGATCTCGACGGTATCGATAAGCTTGGGAGTTCCGCGTTACATA
ACTTACGGTAAATGGCCCGCCTGGCTGACCGCCCAACGACCCCCGCCCATTGACGTCAATAATGACGTAT
GTTCCCATAGTAACGCCAATAGGGACTTTCCATTGACGTCAATGGGTGGAGTATTTACGGTAAACTGCCC
ACTTGGCAGTACATCAAGTGTATCATATGCCAAGTACGCCCCCTATTGACGTCAATGACGGTAAATGGCC
CGCCTGGCATTATGCCCAGTACATGACCTTACGGGACTTTCCTACTTGGCAGTACATCTACGTATTAGTC
ATCGCTATTACCATGGTGATGCGGTTTTGGCAGTACACCAATGGGCGTGGATAGCGGTTTGACTCACGGG
GATTTCCAAGTCTCCACCCCATTGACGTCAATGGGAGTTTGTTTTGGCACCAAAATCAACGGGACTTTCC
AAAATGTCGTAACAACTCCGCCCCATTGACGCAAATGGGCGGTAGGCGTGTACGGTGGGAGGTCTATATA
AGCAGAGCTCGTTTAGTGAACCGTCAGATCGCCTGGAGACGCCATCCACGCTGTTTTGACCTCCATAGAA
GACACCGACTCTAGCTAGAGGATCCGTCGCCACCATGGTGAGCAAGGGCGAGGAGCTGTTCACCGGGGTG
GTGCCCATCCTGGTCGAGCTGGACGGCGACGTAAACGGCCACAAGTTCAGCGTGTCCGGCGAGGGCGAGG
GCGATGCCACCTACGGCAAGCTGACCCTGAAGTTCATCTGCACCACCGGCAAGCTGCCCGTGCCCTGGCC
CACCCTCGTGACCACCCTGACCTACGGCGTGCAGTGCTTCAGCCGCTACCCCGACCACATGAAGCAGCAC
GACTTCTTCAAGTCCGCCATGCCCGAAGGCTACGTCCAGGAGCGCACCATCTTCTTCAAGGACGACGGCA
ACTACAAGACCCGCGCCGAGGTGAAGTTCGAGGGCGACACCCTGGTGAACCGCATCGAGCTGAAGGGCAT
CGACTTCAAGGAGGACGGCAACATCCTGGGGCACAAGCTGGAGTACAACTACAACAGCCACAACGTCTAT
ATCATGGCCGACAAGCAGAAGAACGGCATCAAGGTGAACTTCAAGATCCGCCACAACATCGAGGACGGCA
GCGTGCAGCTCGCCGACCACTACCAGCAGAACACCCCCATCGGCGACGGCCCCGTGCTGCTGCCCGACAA
CCACTACCTGAGCACCCAGTCCGCCCTGAGCAAAGACCCCAACGAGAAGCGCGATCACATGGTCCTGCTG
GAGTTCGTGACCGCCGCCGGGATCACTCTCGGCATGGACGAGCTGTACAAGTCCGGCCGGACTCAGATCC
CAGAGCATGACAATACAAAGCTTAAAGCAGCAACAATGGAAAATGCTGTATTATTGGAAACTAATACTGT
AGAGGAGAAAAATGTAGAAATTAATTTGGAATCCAAAGAGAATACACCCCCAGTAGTAATATCAGCAGAT
CAAATGGTAAATGAGGATAGTCAGGTTCAGATAACTCCAAATCAGAAAACCCTTAGACGGTCTTCAAGGC
GACGTTCAGAAGTAGTAGAGTCTACCACTGAAAGCCAAGATAAGGAAAATAGTCATCAAAAAAAGGAACG
ACGTAAGGAAGAAGAAAAACCTCTTCAGAAGAGTCCATTGCATATAAAAGATGATGTGTTACCTAAACAA
AAACTGATTGCTGAACAAACTCTACAGGAGAATTTAATTGAGAAAGGAAGTAATTTACATGAGAAGACTC
TTGGGGAAACTAGTGCTAATGCAGAAACTGAACAAAATAAAAAAAAGGCAGACCCTGAGAACATTAAGTC
TGAGGGGGATGGTACCCAGGACATTGTAGATAAGTCCTCTGAGAAACTAGTCAGAGGCCGAACACGGTAT
CAAACTAGAAGAGCATCTCAGGGTTTTCTTTCCAGCATTGAAAACTCAGAATCTGATAGTTCGGAGGCAA
AAGAAGAAGGTTCTAGGAAGAAGAGATCTGGAAAATGGAAAAACAAAAGCAATGAAAGTGTTGACATTCA
AGATCAAGAAGAGAAAGTGGTGAAACAGGAATGTATAAAAGCTGAAAATCAGTCACATGATTATAAAGCA
ACTTCTGAAGAAGATGTAAGCATAAAATCTCCGATTTGCGAAAAACAAGATGAAAGTAATACTGTAATAT
GTCAGGATTCTACAGTAACTTCAGATTTGTTGCAAGTTCCTGATGATTTACCAAATGTGTGTGAGGAAAA
AAATGAAACTAGCAAATATGCAGAATATTCCTTTACAAGTCTACCTGTGCCAGAATCAAATCTAAGGACT
AGAAATGCCATTAAGAGATTACATAAGCGAGACTCTTTTGATAATTGTAGTTTGGGAGAATCCTCAAAAA
TAGGGATATCAGATATTTCTTCGCTTTCAGAAAAAACTTTTCAAACACTTGAATGCCAACACAAGAGAAG
TAGGAGGGTGAGGAGATCTAAAGGTTGTGATTGCTGTGGGGAAAAATCACAACCTCAGGAAAAGTCACTC
ATTGGGTTAAAGAATACAGAAAATAATGACGTAGAGATTAGTGAAACAAAAAAGGCAGATGTGCAAGCAC
CTGTAAGCCCATCAGAAACTTCTCAAGCTAATCCATATTCTGAAGGACAATTTTTAGATGAACATCATAG
TGTGAATTTTCATTTGGGTCTCAAAGAGGATAATGATACTATTAATGATTCATTAATTGTTTCTGAAACC
AAATCAAAAGAAAACACTATGCAAGAATCTCTTCCTTCTGGAATAGTAAACTTTAGAGAGGAAATTTGTG
ATATGGATTCTAGTGAAGCAATGTCTCTTGAAAGCCAGGAGTCACCTAATGAAAATTTTAAAACTGTTGG
CCCGTGTTTAGGAGACTCGAAAAATGTTTCACAGGAATCTTTGGAGACAAAAGAAGAAAAACCAGAAGAA
ACCCCAAAAATGGAACTGAGTCTAGAGAATGTTACTGTTGAAGGAAATGCATGTAAAGTAACAGAATCCA
ATCTAGAGAAAGCAAAAACTATGGAATTGAATGTAGGAAATGAAGCTAGCTTTCATGGACAAGAGAGAAC
CAAAACTGGTATTTCTGAAGAAGCAGCAATAGAAGAAAATAAAAGAAATGATGACTCTGAAGCAGACACA
GCTAAACTGAATGCCAAAGAAGTAGCAACTGAGGAATTTAATTCAGATATTAGTCTTTCTGATAATACTA
CACCTGTAAAATTGAATGCTCAAACTGAGATTTCTGAACAAACAGCAGCTGGGGAACTAGATGGAGGAAA
TGATGTATCTGATCTACACTCATCTGAAGAAACGAATACCAAAATGAAAAATTATGAAGAAATGATGATC
GGCGAGGCAATGGCTGAAACTGGCCATGATGGTGAAACAGAGAATGAGGGCATAACTACCAAAACCTCAA
AGCCTGATGAAGCTGAAACAAACATGTTGACTGCAGAAATGGACAACTTTGTTTGTGACACAGTTGAAAT
GAGCACTGAAGAAGGAATCATTGACGCTAATAAAACTGAAACAAATACTGAGTATAGTAAATCTGAAGAA
AAATTAGATAACAATCAAATGGTAATGGAAAGTGATATTTTACAGGAAGATCACCATACTTCACAGAAAG
TGGAGGAACCATCACAGTGTCTGGCATCTGGAACAGCTATCTCTGAGCTAATAATAGAAGACAATAATGC
ATCTCCTCAAAAACTAAGGGAACTTGATCCTTCACTTGTGTCAGCAAATGACAGTCCTAGTGGCATGCAG
ACACGCTGTGTCTGGTCTCCTTTGGCTTCTCCGTCTACGAGCATTTTAAAGAGAGGACTAAAAAGATCCC
AAGAAGATGAAATCTCATCACCTGTTAATAAGGTTCGCCGTGTCTCCTTTGCAGATCCAATATACCAAGC
AGGATTGGCAGATGACATTGATAGACGGTGCTCTATTGTTAGGTCCCATTCTTCCAATAGTTCTCCCATA
GGAAAAAGTGTTAAAACTTCTCCTACTACACAATCTAAGCATAATACCACTTCAGCCAAAGGATTTCTGT
CCCCAGGATCACGTAGCCCTAAATTTAAGAGCTCAAAGAAGTGTTTAATTTCAGAAATGGCCAAAGAATC
CATACCATGCCCAACAGAAAGTGTTTACCCACCATTGGTGAACTGTGTGGCACCAGTTGACATCATTTTA
CCTCAGATTACATCAAACATGTGGGCAAGAGGCCTGGGACAACTCATTAGAGCTAAGAATATAAAAACTA
TTGGTGATTTGAGTACTCTTACAGCATCTGAAATAAAAACTCTTCCTATCCGTTCTCCAAAAGTGTCCAA
TGTAAAAAAGGCTCTCAGAATATATCATGAGCAGCAGGTGAAGACTCGTGGACTAGAAGAGATTCCAGTT
TTTGATATTTCTGAAAAAACAGTAAATGGAATAGAAAATAAATCTTTGTCACCTGATGAAGAAAGACTTG
TCTCAGATATAATTGATCCTGTTGCTTTAGAAATTCCATTATCCAAAAACCTTGTGGCACAGATTAGTGC
TCTTGCTCTTCAGCTGGATTCAGAAGATCTTCATAATTATTCAGGAAGCCAACTATTTGAAATGCACGAG
AAACTAAGTTGTATGGCAAACTCTGTAATAAAAAATCTACAGTCACGTTGGAGATCACCATCCCATGAAA
ATTCTATTTAGCTCGAGCGGGATCAATTCCGCCCCCCCCCTAACGTTACTGGCCGAAGCCGCTTGGAATA
AGGCCGGTGTGCGTTTGTCTATATGTTATTTTCCACCATATTGCCGTCTTTTGGCAATGTGAGGGCCCGG
AAACCTGGCCCTGTCTTCTTGACGAGCATTCCTAGGGGTCTTTCCCCTCTCGCCAAAGGAATGCAAGGTC
TGTTGAATGTCGTGAAGGAAGCAGTTCCTCTGGAAGCTTCTTGAAGACAAACAACGTCTGTAGCGACCCT
TTGCAGGCAGCGGAACCCCCCACCTGGCGACAGGTGCCTCTGCGGCCAAAAGCCACGTGTATAAGATACA
CCTGCAAAGGCGGCACAACCCCAGTGCCACGTTGTGAGTTGGATAGTTGTGGAAAGAGTCAAATGGCTCT
CCTCAAGCGTATTCAACAAGGGGCTGAAGGATGCCCAGAAGGTACCCCATTGTATGGGATCTGATCTGGG
GCCTCGGTGCACATGCTTTACATGTGTTTAGTCGAGGTTAAAAAAACGTCTAGGCCCCCCGAACCACGGG
GACGTGGTTTTCCTTTGAAAAACACGATAATACCATGAAAAAGCCTGAACTCACCGCGACGTCTGTCGAG
AAGTTTCTGATCGAAAAGTTCGACAGCGTCTCCGACCTGATGCAGCTCTCGGAGGGCGAAGAATCTCGTG
CTTTCAGCTTCGATGTAGGAGGGCGTGGATATGTCCTGCGGGTAAATAGCTGCGCCGATGGTTTCTACAA
AGATCGTTATGTTTATCGGCACTTTGCATCGGCCGCGCTCCCGATTCCGGAAGTGCTTGACATTGGGGAA
TTCAGCGAGAGCCTGACCTATTGCATCTCCCGCCGTGCACAGGGTGTCACGTTGCAAGACCTGCCTGAAA
CCGAACTGCCCGCTGTTCTGCAGCCGGTCGCGGAGGCCATGGATGCGATCGCTGCGGCCGATCTTAGCCA
GACGAGCGGGTTCGGCCCATTCGGACCGCAAGGAATCGGTCAATACACTACATGGCGTGATTTCATATGC
GCGATTGCTGATCCCCATGTGTATCACTGGCAAACTGTGATGGACGACACCGTCAGTGCGTCCGTCGCGC
AGGCTCTCGATGAGCTGATGCTTTGGGCCGAGGACTGCCCCGAAGTCCGGCACCTCGTGCACGCGGATTT
CGGCTCCAACAATGTCCTGACGGACAATGGCCGCATAACAGCGGTCATTGACTGGAGCGAGGCGATGTTC
GGGGATTCCCAATACGAGGTCGCCAACATCTTCTTCTGGAGGCCGTGGTTGGCTTGTATGGAGCAGCAGA
CGCGCTACTTCGAGCGGAGGCATCCGGAGCTTGCAGGATCGCCGCGGCTCCGGGCGTATATGCTCCGCAT
TGGTCTTGACCAACTCTATCAGAGCTTGGTTGACGGCAATTTCGATGATGCAGCTTGGGCGCAGGGTCGA
TGCGACGCAATCGTCCGATCCGGAGCCGGGACTGTCGGGCGTACACAAATCGCCCGCAGAAGCGCGGCCG
TCTGGACCGATGGCTGTGTAGAAGTACTCGCCGATAGTGGAAACCGACGCCCCAGCACTCGTCCGAGGGC
AAAGGAATAGGTCGAGCTCAAGCTTCGAATTCGATAATCAACCTCTGGATTACAAAATTTGTGAAAGATT
GACTGGTATTCTTAACTATGTTGCTCCTTTTACGCTATGTGGATACGCTGCTTTAATGCCTTTGTATCAT
GCTATTGCTTCCCGTATGGCTTTCATTTTCTCCTCCTTGTATAAATCCTGGTTGCTGTCTCTTTATGAGG
AGTTGTGGCCCGTTGTCAGGCAACGTGGCGTGGTGTGCACTGTGTTTGCTGACGCAACCCCCACTGGTTG
GGGCATTGCCACCACCTGTCAGCTCCTTTCCGGGACTTTCGCTTTCCCCCTCCCTATTGCCACGGCGGAA
CTCATCGCCGCCTGCCTTGCCCGCTGCTGGACAGGGGCTCGGCTGTTGGGCACTGACAATTCCGTGGTGT
TGTCGGGGAAGCTGACGTCCTTTCCATGGCTGCTCGCCTGTGTTGCCACCTGGATTCTGCGCGGGACGTC
CTTCTGCTACGTCCCTTCGGCCCTCAATCCAGCGGACCTTCCTTCCCGCGGCCTGCTGCCGGCTCTGCGG
CCTCTTCCGCGTCTTCGCCTTCGCCCTCAGACGAGTCGGATCTCCCTTTGGGCCGCCTCCCCGCATCGGG
AATTCGAGCTCGGTACCTTTAAGACCAATGACTTACAAGGCAGC
Features (pLannotate 1.2.2; 35 found; start..end, strand, type, name):
      3..236     +  LTR            3' LTR (ΔU3): self-inactivating 3' long terminal repeat (LTR) from HIV-1
    261..279     -  promoter       SP6 promoter: promoter for bacteriophage SP6 RNA polymerase
    507..786     +  CDS            TcR (fragment): tetracycline efflux protein; tet; confers resistance to tetracycline
    787..835     -  misc_feature   bom (fragment): basis of mobility region from pBR322
    937..972     -  CDS            rop (fragment): Rop protein, which maintains plasmids at low copy number; rop
   1067..1171    +  promoter       AmpR promoter: bla
   1172..2032    +  CDS            AmpR: β-lactamase; bla; confers resistance to ampicillin, carbenicillin, and related antibiotics
   2203..2791    +  rep_origin     ori: high-copy-number ColE1/pMB1/pBR322/pUC origin of replication
   2974..3030    +  CDS            lacI (fragment): lac repressor; lacI; The lac repressor binds to the lac operator to inhibit transcription in E. coli. This inhibition can be relieved by adding lactose or isopropyl-β-D-thiogalactopyranoside (IPTG).
   3037..3366    +  promoter       SV40 promoter: SV40 enhancer and early promoter
   3566..3685    +  CDS            gpt (fragment): XGPT_ECOLI - Also known as gpp, gxu. Experimental evidence at protein level: Swiss-Prot protein existence level 1. Purine salvage pathway enzyme that catalyzes the transfer of the ribosyl-5-phosphate group from 5-phospho-alpha-D-ribose 1- diphosphate (PRPP) to the N9 position of the 6-oxopurines guanine and xanthine to form the corresponding ribonucleotides GMP (guanosine 5'- monophosphate) and XMP (xanthosine 5'-monophosphate), with the release of PPi. To a lesser extent, also acts on hypoxanthine (PubMed:9100006, PubMed:3886014). Does not ribophosphorylate adenine (PubMed:3886014). From Esch
   3685..4020    +  CDS            gpt (fragment): XGPT_ECOLI - Also known as gpp, gxu. Experimental evidence at protein level: Swiss-Prot protein existence level 1. Purine salvage pathway enzyme that catalyzes the transfer of the ribosyl-5-phosphate group from 5-phospho-alpha-D-ribose 1- diphosphate (PRPP) to the N9 position of the 6-oxopurines guanine and xanthine to form the corresponding ribonucleotides GMP (guanosine 5'- monophosphate) and XMP (xanthosine 5'-monophosphate), with the release of PPi. To a lesser extent, also acts on hypoxanthine (PubMed:9100006, PubMed:3886014). Does not ribophosphorylate adenine (PubMed:3886014). From Esch
   4115..4420    +  CDS            frsA (fragment): FRSA_ECOLI - Also known as yafA. Experimental evidence at protein level: Swiss-Prot protein existence level 1. Catalyzes the hydrolysis of esters (PubMed:15808744). Displays esterase activity toward pNP-butyrate (PubMed:15808744). May stimulate mixed-acid fermentation by acting as a fermentation/respiration switch that down-regulates respiration and up- regulates fermentation rates (PubMed:15169777). From Escherichia coli (strain K12).
   4424..4498    +  CDS            small t antigen (fragment): SV40 (simian virus 40) small t antigen
   4500..4565    +  intron         small t intron: SV40 (simian virus 40) small t antigen intron
   4695..4715    +  CDS            SV40 NLS: nuclear localization signal of SV40 (simian virus 40) large T antigen
   5034..5117    +  CDS            large T antigen (fragment): large T antigen from SV40 (simian virus 40)
   5140..5274    +  polyA_signal   SV40 poly(A) signal: SV40 polyadenylation signal
   5442..5771    +  CDS            nef (fragment): NEF_HV1BR - Experimental evidence at protein level: Swiss-Prot protein existence level 1. Extracellular Nef protein targets CD4(+) T-lymphocytes for apoptosis by interacting with CXCR4 surface receptors (PubMed:14990729). From Human immunodeficiency virus type 1 group M subtype B (isolate BRU/LAI) (HIV-1).
   5819..6076    +  LTR            5' LTR (truncated): truncated 5' long terminal repeat (LTR) from HIV-1
   6123..6248    +  misc_feature   HIV-1 Ψ: packaging signal of human immunodeficiency virus type 1
   6232..6595    +  CDS            HIV-1 gag (fragment): gag protein from human immunodeficiency virus 1; gag
   6741..6974    +  misc_feature   RRE: The Rev response element (RRE) of HIV-1 allows for Rev-dependent mRNA export from the nucleus to the cytoplasm.
   7351..7451    +  CDS            Rev (fragment): human immunodeficiency virus 1 (HIV-1) Rev protein; rev; enhances nuclear export of unspliced and incompletely spliced viral mRNAs
   7452..7472    -  misc_feature   MCS (fragment): pBluescript multiple cloning site
   7482..7785    +  enhancer       CMV enhancer: human cytomegalovirus immediate early enhancer
   7858..7875    -  promoter       CMV promoter (fragment): human cytomegalovirus (CMV) immediate early promoter
   7938..7989    +  promoter       CMVd2 promoter: truncated human cytomegalovirus (CMV) immediate early promoter that yields moderately reduced expression relative to the full-length promoter
   8085..8801    +  CDS            EGFP: EGFP is a basic (constitutively fluorescent) green fluorescent protein published in 1996, derived from Aequorea victoria. It is reported to be a rapidly-maturing weak dimer with moderate acid sensitivity.
   8823..12188   +  CDS            RIF1 (fragment): RIF1_HUMAN - Experimental evidence at protein level: Swiss-Prot protein existence level 1. Key regulator of TP53BP1 that plays a key role in the repair of double-strand DNA breaks (DSBs) in response to DNA damage: acts by promoting non-homologous end joining (NHEJ)-mediated repair of DSBs (PubMed:15342490, PubMed:28241136). In response to DNA damage, interacts with ATM-phosphorylated TP53BP1 (PubMed:23333306, PubMed:28241136). Interaction with TP53BP1 leads to dissociate the interaction between NUDT16L1/TIRR and TP53BP1, thereby unmasking the tandem Tudor-like domain of TP53BP1 and allowing re
  12212..12772   +  misc_feature   IRES: internal ribosome entry site (IRES) of the encephalomyocarditis virus (EMCV)
  12775..13800   +  CDS            HygR: aminoglycoside phosphotransferase from E. coli; aph(4)-Ia; confers resistance to hygromycin
  13802..13822   +  misc_feature   MCS (fragment): multiple cloning site
  13826..14414   +  misc_feature   WPRE: woodchuck hepatitis virus posttranscriptional regulatory element
  14420..14437   +  misc_feature   MCS (fragment): pUC18/19 multiple cloning site
