[The description below was written by a language model from this plasmid's Addgene catalogue record and pLannotate feature annotations shown in this document.]
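Description:
pHR'CMVGFP_hRIF1(1355-2446)IREShygro is an HIV-1-based lentiviral transfer vector for mammalian expression, built on the pHR'CMVGFPIREShygro_WSIN18 backbone. It is propagated in E. coli through a high-copy ColE1/pUC-type origin with ampicillin selection (AmpR). The plasmid backbone also carries remnants of older vector lineages, including fragments of TcR, rop and bom and an SV40 promoter–gpt cassette with SV40 small t intron and polyadenylation signal; these lie outside the viral genome. The depositor notes that the backbone sequence in the record is only approximate, so the annotation outside the insert should be read with some caution.

The viral portion runs from a 5' LTR (annotated as truncated) through the Ψ packaging signal, a gag fragment and the Rev response element, which together allow the genomic RNA to be exported and packaged when helper functions are supplied in trans. It ends in a U3-deleted 3' LTR, which makes the integrated provirus self-inactivating. Between these elements, a CMV enhancer/promoter drives a bicistronic transcript. The first cistron encodes EGFP fused to the N-terminus of a human RIF1 deletion fragment, residues 1355–2446 according to the construct name, cloned between BamHI and XhoI. An EMCV IRES then allows translation of the hygromycin resistance gene from the same mRNA, so drug-resistant transduced cells should also express the fusion protein. A WPRE downstream enhances transcript expression.

The associated publication concerns human Rif1 binding to aberrant telomeres and aligning along anaphase midzone microtubules. The construct therefore appears to belong to a deletion series for tracking by fluorescence which regions of RIF1 direct its localisation in stably transduced human cells.
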