Addgene plasmid #23136: pHR'CMVGFP_hRIF1(1355-2446)IREShygro
Depositing lab: Lifeng Xu. Depositing organization: University of California, Davis. Publication: Human Rif1 protein binds aberrant telomeres and aligns along anaphase midzone microtubules. Xu L, Blackburn EH. J Cell Biol. 2004 Dec 6. 167(5):819-30. 10.1083/jcb.200408181 PubMed 15583028.
Backbone
  Vector backbone: pHR'CMVGFPIREShygro_WSIN18
  Backbone manufacturer: Didier Trono Lab
  Backbone size w/o insert (bp): 10000
  Vector type: Mammalian Expression, Lentiviral
  Selectable markers: Hygromycin
Growth in bacteria
  Bacterial resistance: Ampicillin, 100 μg/mL
  Growth temperature: 30°C
  Growth strain: Stbl3
  Growth instructions: Grow in DH5a @ 30C
  Copy number: High Copy
Gene/Insert
  Gene/Insert name: RIF1 deletion construct (alt name: GFP_hRIF1(1355-2446))
  Species: H. sapiens (human)
  Insert size (bp): 4125
  Entrez Gene: RIF1
  Tag / fusion protein: GFP (N terminal on insert)
  Cloning method: Restriction Enzyme; 5′ cloning site BamHI (not destroyed); 3′ cloning site XhoI (not destroyed)
  Sequencing primers: 5′ CAGAGCTCGTTTAGTGAACCGTCAG
Terms and licenses: Academic/Nonprofit Terms; Industry Terms: Not Available to Industry
Depositor comments: Backbone vector sequence is only approximated. Please contact the Trono lab for full vector sequence.
How to cite: pHR'CMVGFP_hRIF1(1355-2446)IREShygro was a gift from Lifeng Xu (Addgene plasmid # 23136 ; http://n2t.net/addgene:23136 ; RRID:Addgene_23136)
