>Addgene plasmid #23136 | pHR'CMVGFP_hRIF1(1355-2446)IREShygro | addgene partial sequence | sequence record 29038 | 23136 with EGFP-C
GTCCGGCCGGACTCAGATCCCAGAGCATGACAATACAAAGCTTAAAGCAGCAACAATGGAAAATGCTGTA
TTATTGGAAACTAATACTGTAGAGGAGAAAAATGTAGAAATTAATTTGGAATCCAAAGAGAATACACCCC
CAGTAGTAATATCAGCAGATCAAATGGTAAATGAGGATAGTCAGGTTCAGATAACTCCAAATCAGAAAAC
CCTTAGACGGTCTTCAAGGCGACGTTCAGAAGTAGTAGAGTCTACCACTGAAAGCCAAGATAAGGAAAAT
AGTCATCAAAAAAAGGAACGACGTAAGGAAGAAGAAAAACCTCTTCAGAAGAGTCCATTGCATATAAAAG
ATGATGTGTTACCTAAACAAAAACTGATTGCTGAACAAACTCTACAGGAGAATTTAATTGAGAAAGGAAG
TAATTTACATGAGAAGACTCTTGGGGAAACTAGTGCTAATGCAGAAACTGAACAAAATAAAAAAAAGGCA
GACCCTGAGAACATTAAGTCTGAGGGGGATGGTACCCAGGACATTGTAGATAAGTCCTCTGAGAAACTAG
TCAGAGGCCGAACACGGTATCAAACTAGAAGAGCATCTCAGGGTTTTCTTTCCAGCATTGAAAACTCAGA
ATCTGATAGTTCGGAGGCAAAAGAAGAAGGTTCTAGGAAGAAGAGATCTGG
